Addgene plasmid #124029: ARB346
Purpose: Encodes TU with connectors L1 R2 and an B1 insulator, and pCMV expressing cytoplasmic mAzamiGreen
Depositing lab: Hana El-Samad. Depositing organization: University of California, San Francisco (UCSF). Publication: A Toolkit for Rapid Modular Construction of Biological Circuits in Mammalian Cells. Fonseca JP, Bonny AR, Kumar GR, Ng AH, Town J, Wu QC, Aslankoohi E, Chen SY, Dods G, Harrigan P, Osimiri LC, Kistler AL, El-Samad H. ACS Synth Biol. 2019 Nov 15;8(11):2593-2606. doi: 10.1021/acssynbio.9b00322. Epub 2019 Nov 5. PubMed 31686495.
Backbone
  Vector backbone: MTK678_001
  Vector type: Mammalian Expression
Growth in bacteria
  Bacterial resistance: Ampicillin, 100 μg/mL
  Growth temperature: 37°C
  Growth strain: DH5alpha
  Copy number: Unknown
Gene/Insert
  Gene/Insert name: L1-B1_CMV-NES::mAzamiGreen-rglPA_R2
  Species: Synthetic
  Cloning method: Restriction Enzyme; 5′ cloning site unknown (unknown if destroyed); 3′ cloning site unknown (unknown if destroyed)
Terms and licenses: Academic/Nonprofit Terms; Industry Terms: Not Available to Industry
Depositor comments: Plasmid used to generate Fig .4a,b Please visit https://www.biorxiv.org/content/10.1101/506188v2 for BioRxiv preprint
How to cite: ARB346 was a gift from Hana El-Samad (Addgene plasmid # 124029 ; http://n2t.net/addgene:124029 ; RRID:Addgene_124029)
