[The description below was written by a language model from this plasmid's Addgene catalogue record and pLannotate feature annotations shown in this document.]
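Description:
ARB346 is a 4,334-nt mammalian expression plasmid built on the MTK678_001 backbone. It is a single assembled transcriptional unit (TU) from a modular cloning toolkit for building genetic circuits in mammalian cells. It is propagated in E. coli through a high-copy ColE1/pUC-type origin of replication and selected with ampicillin through a β-lactamase (AmpR) gene driven by its own bla promoter. The feature table shows no mammalian selection marker or viral elements, which is consistent with a plasmid meant for transfection or for use as an intermediate in higher-order assembly.

The synthetic insert is recorded as L1-B1_CMV-NES::mAzamiGreen-rglPA_R2. The human cytomegalovirus immediate-early enhancer and promoter drive strong constitutive expression of a mammalian codon-optimized monomeric Azami-Green fluorescent protein. According to the insert name, the protein is fused to a nuclear export signal (NES), which matches the stated purpose of cytoplasmic localization. The NES is not annotated separately in the feature table. Transcription ends at a rabbit β-globin polyadenylation signal. The short "HBB fragment" annotated just upstream of that signal is most likely residual globin sequence within the terminator region rather than an intended coding element.

The unit is flanked by the L1 and R2 connectors and includes a B1 insulator upstream of the promoter, but none of these parts is annotated in the table. In toolkits of this type, connectors set the position and order in which TUs are joined into multi-gene constructs, and insulators are intended to limit interference between neighbouring units. The depositor notes that the plasmid was used to generate data for a figure in the associated toolkit publication, where it served as a green fluorescent reporter TU.
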