Features (pLannotate 1.2.2; 8 found; start..end, strand, type, name):
    103..963     -  CDS            AmpR: β-lactamase; bla; confers resistance to ampicillin, carbenicillin, and related antibiotics
    964..1068    -  promoter       AmpR promoter: bla
   1171..1759    +  rep_origin     ori: high-copy-number ColE1/pMB1/pBR322/pUC origin of replication
   2325..2628    +  enhancer       CMV enhancer: human cytomegalovirus immediate early enhancer
   2629..2832    +  promoter       CMV promoter: human cytomegalovirus (CMV) immediate early promoter
   2913..3584    +  CDS            hmAzami-Green: humanized monomeric Azami-Green fluorescent protein mammalian codon-optimized
   3601..3675    +  CDS            HBB (fragment): HBB_PONPY - Experimental evidence at transcript level: Swiss-Prot protein existence level 2. Involved in oxygen transport from the lung to the various peripheral tissues. From Pongo pygmaeus (Bornean orangutan).
   3746..3801    +  polyA_signal   β-globin poly(A) signal: rabbit β-globin polyadenylation signal (Gil and Proudfoot, 1987)
>Addgene plasmid #124029 | ARB346 | addgene full sequence | sequence record 252478 | Addgene NGS Result
GCGGCCGCGATTATCAAAAAGGATCTTCACCTAGATCCTTTTAAATTAAAAATGAAGTTTTAAATCAATC
TAAAGTATATATGAGTAAACTTGGTCTGACAGTTACCAATGCTTAATCAGTGAGGCACCTATCTCAGCGA
TCTGTCTATTTCGTTCATCCATAGTTGCCTGACTCCCCGTCGTGTAGATAACTACGATACGGGAGGGCTT
ACCATCTGGCCCCAGTGCTGCAATGATACCGCGGGACCCACGCTCACCGGCTCCAGATTTATCAGCAATA
AACCAGCCAGCCGGAAGGGCCGAGCGCAGAAGTGGTCCTGCAACTTTATCCGCCTCCATCCAGTCTATTA
ATTGTTGCCGGGAAGCTAGAGTAAGTAGTTCGCCAGTTAATAGTTTGCGCAACGTTGTTGCCATTGCTAC
AGGCATCGTGGTGTCACGCTCGTCGTTTGGTATGGCTTCATTCAGCTCCGGTTCCCAACGATCAAGGCGA
GTTACATGATCCCCCATGTTGTGCAAAAAAGCGGTTAGCTCCTTCGGTCCTCCGATCGTTGTCAGAAGTA
AGTTGGCCGCAGTGTTATCACTCATGGTTATGGCAGCACTGCATAATTCTCTTACTGTCATGCCATCCGT
AAGATGCTTTTCTGTGACTGGTGAGTACTCAACCAAGTCATTCTGAGAATAGTGTATGCGGCGACCGAGT
TGCTCTTGCCCGGCGTCAATACGGGATAATACCGCGCCACATAGCAGAACTTTAAAAGTGCTCATCATTG
GAAAACGTTCTTCGGGGCGAAAACTCTCAAGGATCTTACCGCTGTTGAGATCCAGTTCGATGTAACCCAC
TCGTGCACCCAACTGATCTTCAGCATCTTTTACTTTCACCAGCGTTTCTGGGTGAGCAAAAACAGGAAGG
CAAAATGCCGCAAAAAAGGGAATAAGGGCGACACGGAAATGTTGAATACTCATACTCTTCCTTTTTCAAT
ATTATTGAAGCATTTATCAGGGTTATTGTCTCATGAGCGGATACATATTTGAATGTATTTAGAAAAATAA
ACAAATAGGGGTTCCGCGCACATTTCCCCGAAAAGTGCCACCTGTCATGACCAAAATCCCTTAACGTGAG
TTTTCGTTCCACTGAGCGTCAGACCCCGTAGAAAAGATCAAAGGATCTTCTTGAGATCCTTTTTTTCTGC
GCGTAATCTGCTGCTTGCAAACAAAAAAACCACCGCTACCAGCGGTGGTTTGTTTGCCGGATCAAGAGCT
ACCAACTCTTTTTCCGAAGGTAACTGGCTTCAGCAGAGCGCAGATACCAAATACTGTTCTTCTAGTGTAG
CCGTAGTTAGGCCACCACTTCAAGAACTCTGTAGCACCGCCTACATACCTCGCTCTGCTAATCCTGTTAC
CAGTGGCTGCTGCCAGTGGCGATAAGTCGTGTCTTACCGGGTTGGACTCAAGACGATAGTTACCGGATAA
GGCGCAGCGGTCGGGCTGAACGGGGGGTTCGTGCACACAGCCCAGCTTGGAGCGAACGACCTACACCGAA
CTGAGATACCTACAGCGTGAGCTATGAGAAAGCGCCACGCTTCCCGAAGGGAGAAAGGCGGACAGGTATC
CGGTAAGCGGCAGGGTCGGAACAGGAGAGCGCACGAGGGAGCTTCCAGGGGGAAACGCCTGGTATCTTTA
TAGTCCTGTCGGGTTTCGCCACCTCTGACTTGAGCGTCGATTTTTGTGATGCTCGTCAGGGGGGCGGAGC
CTATGGAAAAACGCCAGCAACGCGGCCTTTTTACGGTTCCTGGCCTTTTGCTGGCCTTTTGCTCACATGT
TCTTTCCTGCGTTATCCCCTGATTCTGTGGATAACCGTGCGGCCGCCCCTGAATTCGCATCTAGAACGGG
GTCATCACGGCTCATCATGCGCCAAACAAATGTGTGCAATACACGCTCGGATGACTGCATGATGACCGCA
CTGACTGGGGACAGCAGATCCACCTAAGCCTGTGAGAGAAGCAGACACCCGACAGATCAAGGCAGTTACG
TCTCACCAAACCAGATGTCAACACAGCTACGGTCTGCCGCTTCAGGTCCATTTACGGAAGCCGCAATCCT
GCACTATGACCACCAGGGGGAGCGCTAGGCCCATCCCTGCACAGGTAGCTATTTTTAGAGGTTGCTTCTA
GCCTGGAGGAAGAAACGAAAGAAATAAAAGACTATGATACTTTTTTTTTTTAACCGGACCAACTTATAAA
TTATTTGTAAGTCCAATAAAAACGTAGTTATTAATAGTAATCAATTACGGGGTCATTAGTTCATAGCCCA
TATATGGAGTTCCGCGTTACATAACTTACGGTAAATGGCCCGCCTGGCTGACCGCCCAACGACCCCCGCC
CATTGACGTCAATAATGACGTATGTTCCCATAGTAACGCCAATAGGGACTTTCCATTGACGTCAATGGGT
GGAGTATTTACGGTAAACTGCCCACTTGGCAGTACATCAAGTGTATCATATGCCAAGTACGCCCCCTATT
GACGTCAATGACGGTAAATGGCCCGCCTGGCATTATGCCCAGTACATGACCTTATGGGACTTTCCTACTT
GGCAGTACATCTACGTATTAGTCATCGCTATTACCATGGTGATGCGGTTTTGGCAGTACATCAATGGGCG
TGGATAGCGGTTTGACTCACGGGGATTTCCAAGTCTCCACCCCATTGACGTCAATGGGAGTTTGTTTTGG
CACCAAAATCAACGGGACTTTCCAAAATGTCGTAACAACTCCGCCCCATTGACGCAAATGGGCGGTAGGC
GTGTACGGTGGGAGGTCTATATAAGCAGAGCTGGTTTAGTGAACCGTCAGATCCGCTAGCGCTACCGGTC
GCCACTATGCTGCCCCCCCTGGAGAGGCTGACCCTGGGTTCTGTGAGCGTGATCAAGCCCGAGATGAAGA
TCAAGCTGTGCATGAGGGGCACCGTGAACGGCCACAACTTCGTGATCGAGGGCGAGGGCAAGGGCAACCC
CTACGAGGGCACCCAGATCCTGGACCTGAACGTGACCGAGGGCGCCCCCCTGCCCTTCGCCTACGACATC
CTGACCACCGTGTTCCAGTACGGCAACAGGGCCTTCACCAAGTACCCCGCCGACATCCAGGACTACTTCA
AGCAGACCTTCCCCGAGGGCTACCACTGGGAGAGGAGCATGACCTACGAGGACCAGGGCATCTGCACCGC
CACCAGCAACATCAGCATGAGGGGCGACTGCTTCTTCTACGACATCAGGTTCGACGGCACCAACTTCCCC
CCCAACGGCCCCGTGATGCAGAAGAAGACCCTGAAGTGGGAGCCCAGCACCGAGAAGATGTACGTGGAGG
ACGGCGTGCTGAAGGGCGACGTGAACATGAGGCTGCTGCTGGAGGGCGGCGGCCACTACAGGTGCGACTT
CAAGACCACCTACAAGGCCAAGAAGGAGGTGAGGCTGCCCGACGCCCACAAGATCGACCACAGGATCGAG
ATCCTGAAGCACGACAAGGACTACAACAAGGTGAAGCTGTACGAGAACGCCGTGGCCAGGTACTCCATGC
TGCCCAGCCAGGCCGGATCCTAACTCGAGATTCACTCCTCAGGTGCAGGCTGCCTATCAGAAGGTGGTGG
CTGGTGTGGCCAATGCCCTGGCTCACAAATACCACTGAGATCTTTTTCCCTCTGCCAAAAATTATGGGGA
CATCATGAAGCCCCTTGAGCATCTGACTTCTGGCTAATAAAGGAAATTTATTTTCATTGCAATAGTGTGT
TGGAATTTTTTGTGTCTCTCACTCGGAAGGACATATGGGAGGGCAAATCATTTAAAACATCAGAATGAGT
ATTTGGTTTAGAGTTTGGCAACATATGCCCATATGCTGGCTGCCATGAACAAAGGTTGGCTATAAAGAGG
TCATCAGTATATGAAACAGCCCCCTGCTGTCCATTCCTTATTCCATAGAAAAGCCTTGACTTGAGGTTAG
ATTTTTTTTATATTTTGTTTTGTGTTATTTTTTTCTTTAACATCCCTAAAATTTTCCTTACATGTTTTAC
TAGCCAGATTTTTCCTCCTCTCCTGACTACTCCCAGTCATAGCTGTCCCTCTTCTCTTATGGAGATCCCT
CGACCTGCAGCCCAAGCTTGGCGTAATGCTGGATGTGAGACGATAAATCGCAGCCAAGTGAGTGAATAGA
TGACGCACCACGGTCAGACACGGCCACATCGTATCTCACAGGAGCAAGCGCGATAGGAGCACTCACACAT
AGTACGGTGATCCGCTGACTCCTTTGCCCAAATAAGACGTGAGCCACTAGTGCACTGCAGTACA
